Addgene plasmid #81903: pDONR223_PIK3R3_WT
Purpose: Gateway Donor vector containing PIK3R3 , part of the Target Accelerator Plasmid Collection.
Depositing lab: Jesse Boehm & William Hahn & David Root. Depositing organization: Broad Institute. Publication: Systematic Functional Interrogation of Rare Cancer Variants Identifies Oncogenic Alleles. Kim E, Ilic N, Shrestha Y, Zou L, Kamburov A, Zhu C, Yang X, Lubonja R, Tran N, Nguyen C, Lawrence MS, Piccioni F, Bagul M, Doench JG, Chouinard CR, Wu X, Hogstrom L, Natoli T, Tamayo P, Horn H, Corsello SM, Lage K, Root DE, Subramanian A, Golub TR, Getz G, Boehm JS, Hahn WC. Cancer Discov. 2016 Jul;6(7):714-26. doi: 10.1158/2159-8290.CD-16-0160. Epub 2016 May 4. PubMed 27147599.
Backbone
  Vector backbone: pDONR223
  Backbone manufacturer: Invitrogen
  Backbone size w/o insert (bp): 2790
  Vector type: Gateway Entry vector
Growth in bacteria
  Bacterial resistance: Spectinomycin, 50 μg/mL
  Growth temperature: 37°C
  Growth strain: DH5alpha
  Copy number: High Copy
Gene/Insert
  Gene/Insert name: PIK3R3 (alt name: NM_003629.3)
  Species: H. sapiens (human)
  Mutation: D338A
  Entrez Gene: PIK3R3 (a.k.a. p55, p55-GAMMA, p55PIK)
  Promoter: None
  Cloning method: Gateway Cloning
  Sequencing primers: 5′ M13pUC-fwd; 3′ M13-Rev
Terms and licenses: Academic/Nonprofit Terms; Industry Terms: Not Available to Industry
Depositor comments: Closed state: stop codon immediately follows insert
How to cite: pDONR223_PIK3R3_WT was a gift from Jesse Boehm & William Hahn & David Root (Addgene plasmid # 81903 ; http://n2t.net/addgene:81903 ; RRID:Addgene_81903)
