[The description below was written by a language model from this plasmid's Addgene catalogue record and pLannotate feature annotations shown in this document.]
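Description:
pDONR223_PIK3R3_WT is a Gateway entry clone built on the Invitrogen pDONR223 backbone and belongs to the Target Accelerator Plasmid Collection, a set of cancer-gene alleles assembled for systematic functional testing of rare variants. It is a purely bacterial shuttle plasmid of about 4.2 kb. It replicates from a high-copy ColE1/pUC-type origin and is selected with spectinomycin through the aadA aminoglycoside adenylyltransferase (SmR) gene. This gene lies downstream of a class 1 integron Pc promoter fragment and a remnant of a gentamicin acetyltransferase gene. rrnB T1 and T2 terminators upstream of the cloning region insulate the insert from read-through transcription. Small lacI and lacZα fragments are backbone remnants.

The payload is the human PIK3R3 open reading frame (about 1.4 kb), encoding the p55-gamma regulatory subunit of PI3-kinase, an SH2-domain protein that binds activated tyrosine kinases and IRS-1. The ORF is flanked by attL recombination sites. The annotation software labels the upstream site attL3 and the downstream one a partial attL2, although a pDONR223 entry clone would normally carry attL1. These sites allow LR Clonase transfer of the ORF into any compatible destination vector. The entry clone has no promoter driving the insert, and the only nearby promoter is a T7 promoter outside the downstream att site, pointing back toward the insert. The clone is in the "closed" configuration, with a stop codon directly after the coding sequence, so it suits native or N-terminally tagged expression but not C-terminal fusions. The name designates this as the wild-type reference allele, yet the catalogue also lists a D338A change relative to the reference transcript. The record does not resolve this discrepancy.
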