Features (pLannotate 1.2.2; 12 found; start..end, strand, type, name):
    121..213     +  CDS            lacI (fragment): lac repressor; lacI; The lac repressor binds to the lac operator to inhibit transcription in E. coli. This inhibition can be relieved by adding lactose or isopropyl-β-D-thiogalactopyranoside (IPTG).
    268..295     -  terminator     rrnB T2 terminator: transcription terminator T2 from the E. coli rrnB gene
    427..470     +  terminator     rrnB T1 terminator: Escherichia coli rrnB; transcription terminator T1 from the E. coli rrnB gene
    517..553     -  CDS            lacZα (fragment): LacZα fragment of β-galactosidase; lacZ fragment
    570..665     +  protein_bind   attL3: mutant version of attL; recombination site for the Gateway® LR reaction LR Clonase™
    671..2053    +  CDS            PIK3R3: P55G_HUMAN - Experimental evidence at protein level: Swiss-Prot protein existence level 1. Binds to activated (phosphorylated) protein-tyrosine kinases through its SH2 domain and regulates their kinase activity. During insulin stimulation, it also binds to IRS-1. From Homo sapiens (Human).
   2064..2157    -  protein_bind   attL2 (fragment): mutant version of attL; recombination site for the Gateway® LR reaction LR Clonase™
   2175..2193    -  promoter       T7 promoter: promoter for bacteriophage T7 RNA polymerase
   2383..2406    +  promoter       Pc promoter (fragment): intI1 (promoter lies within the coding sequence); class 1 integron promoter
   2582..2638    +  CDS            GmR (fragment): gentamycin acetyltransferase; aacC1; confers resistance to gentamycin
   2645..3436    +  CDS            SmR: aminoglycoside adenylyltransferase (Murphy, 1985); aadA; confers resistance to spectinomycin and streptomycin
   3529..4117    +  rep_origin     ori: high-copy-number ColE1/pMB1/pBR322/pUC origin of replication
>Addgene plasmid #81903 | pDONR223_PIK3R3_WT | addgene full sequence | sequence record 169279 | Addgene NGS Result
CTTTCCTGCGTTATCCCCTGATTCTGTGGATAACCGTATTACCGCCTTTGAGTGAGCTGATACCGCTCGC
CGCAGCCGAACGACCGAGCGCAGCGAGTCAGTGAGCGAGGAAGCGGAAGAGCGCCCAATACGCAAACCGC
CTCTCCCCGCGCGTTGGCCGATTCATTAATGCAGCTGGCACGACAGGTTTCCCGACTGGAAAGCGGGCAG
TGAGCGCAACGCAATTAATACGCGTACCGCTAGCCAGGAAGAGTTTGTAGAAACGCAAAAAGGCCATCCG
TCAGGATGGCCTTCTGCTTAGTTTGATGCCTGGCAGTTTATGGCGGGCGTCCTGCCCGCCACCCTCCGGG
CCGTTGCTTCACAACGTTCAAATCCGCTCCCGGCGGATTTGTCCTACTCAGGAGAGCGTTCACCGACAAA
CAACAGATAAAACGAAAGGCCCAGTCTTCCGACTGAGCCTTTCGTTTTATTTGATGCCTGGCAGTTCCCT
ACTCTCGCGTTAACGCTAGCATGGATGTTTTCCCAGTCACGACGTTGTAAAACGACGGCCAGTCTTAAGC
TCGGGCCCCAAATAATGATTTTATTTTGACTGATAGTGACCTGTTCGTTGCAACAAATTGATGAGCAATG
CTTTTTTATAATGCCAACTTTGTACAAAAAAGTTGGCACCATGTACAATACGGTGTGGAGTATGGACCGC
GATGACGCAGACTGGAGGGAGGTGATGATGCCCTATTCGACAGAACTGATATTTTATATTGAAATGGATC
CTCCAGCTCTTCCACCAAAGCCACCTAAGCCAATGACTTCAGCAGTTCCAAATGGAATGAAGGACAGTTC
TGTTTCTCTTCAGGATGCAGAATGGTACTGGGGGGATATTTCAAGGGAGGAGGTAAATGACAAATTGCGG
GATATGCCAGATGGGACCTTCTTGGTCCGAGATGCCTCAACAAAAATGCAGGGAGATTATACTTTGACTT
TGCGGAAGGGAGGCAATAATAAGTTAATAAAGATCTATCACCGGGATGGTAAATATGGCTTTTCTGATCC
TCTGACATTTAATTCCGTGGTGGAGCTCATTAACCACTATCACCATGAATCTCTTGCTCAGTACAATCCC
AAACTTGATGTGAAGCTGATGTACCCAGTGTCCAGATACCAACAGGATCAGTTGGTAAAAGAAGATAATA
TTGATGCAGTAGGTAAAAAACTGCAAGAATACCACTCTCAGTATCAGGAGAAGAGTAAAGAGTATGATAG
GCTGTATGAAGAATATACTAGAACATCCCAGGAAATACAGATGAAGAGGACTGCAATAGAAGCTTTTAAT
GAAACAATTAAAATATTTGAAGAGCAGTGTCACACACAAGAACAACATAGCAAAGAATATATTGAGCGAT
TTCGCAGAGAGGGGAATGAAAAGGAGATTGAACGAATTATGATGAATTATGATAAATTGAAATCACGTCT
GGGTGAGATTCATGATAGCAAAATGCGTCTAGAGCAGGATTTGAAGAATCAAGCTTTGGACAACCGAGAA
ATAGATAAAAAAATGAATAGCATCAAACCTGACCTGATCCAGCTGCGAAAGATCCGAGATCAACACCTTG
TATGGCTCAATCACAAAGGAGTGAGACAGAAACGCCTGAATGTCTGGCTGGGAATTAAGAATGAGGATGC
TGCTGAGAACTATTTTATCAATGAGGAAGATGAAAACCTGCCCCATTATGATGAGAAAACCTGGTTTGTT
GAGGATATCAATCGAGTACAAGCAGAGGACTTGCTTTATGGGAAACCTGATGGTGCATTCTTAATTCGTG
AGAGTAGCAAGAAAGGATGCTATGCTTGCTCTGTGGTGGCCGATGGGGAAGTGAAGCACTGTGTGATCTA
CAGCACTGCTCGGGGCTATGGCTTTGCAGAGCCCTACAACCTGTACAGCTCTCTGAAGGAGCTAGTGCTC
CATTACCAGCAGACATCCTTGGTTCAGCACAACGACTCCCTCAACGTCAGGCTTGCCTACCCTGTTCATG
CACAGATGCCCTCGCTTTGCAGATGATTGCCAACTTTCTTGTACAAAGTTGTCATTATAAGAAAGCATTG
CTTATCAATTTGTTGCAACGAACAGGTCACTATCAGTCAAAATAAAATCATTATTTGCCATCCAGCTGAT
ATCCCCTATAGTGAGTCGTATTACATGGTCATAGCTGTTTCCTGGCAGCTCTGGCCCGTGTCTCAAAATC
TCTGATGTTACATTGCACAAGATAAAAATATATCATCATGCCTCCTCTAGACCAGCCAGGACAGAAATGC
CTCGACTTCGCTGCTACCCAAGGTTGCCGGGTGACGCACACCGTGGAAACGGATGAAGGCACGAACCCAG
TGGACATAAGCCTGTTCGGTTCGTAAGCTGTAATGCAAGTAGCGTATGCGCTCACGCAACTGGTCCAGAA
CCTTGACCGAACGCAGCGGTGGTAACGGCGCAGTGGCGGTTTTCATGGCTTGTTATGACTGTTTTTTTGG
GGTACAGTCTATGCCTCGGGCATCCAAGCAGCAAGCGCGTTACGCCGTGGGTCGATGTTTGATGTTATGG
AGCAGCAACGATGTTACGCAGCAGGGCAGTCGCCCTAAAACAAAGTTAAACATTATGAGGGAAGCGGTGA
TCGCCGAAGTATCGACTCAACTATCAGAGGTAGTTGGCGTCATCGAGCGCCATCTCGAACCGACGTTGCT
GGCCGTACATTTGTACGGCTCCGCAGTGGATGGCGGCCTGAAGCCACACAGTGATATTGATTTGCTGGTT
ACGGTGACCGTAAGGCTTGATGAAACAACGCGGCGAGCTTTGATCAACGACCTTTTGGAAACTTCGGCTT
CCCCTGGAGAGAGCGAGATTCTCCGCGCTGTAGAAGTCACCATTGTTGTGCACGACGACATCATTCCGTG
GCGTTATCCAGCTAAGCGCGAACTGCAATTTGGAGAATGGCAGCGCAATGACATTCTTGCAGGTATCTTC
GAGCCAGCCACGATCGACATTGATCTGGCTATCTTGCTGACAAAAGCAAGAGAACATAGCGTTGCCTTGG
TAGGTCCAGCGGCGGAGGAACTCTTTGATCCGGTTCCTGAACAGGATCTATTTGAGGCGCTAAATGAAAC
CTTAACGCTATGGAACTCGCCGCCCGACTGGGCTGGCGATGAGCGAAATGTAGTGCTTACGTTGTCCCGC
ATTTGGTACAGCGCAGTAACCGGCAAAATCGCGCCGAAGGATGTCGCTGCCGACTGGGCAATGGAGCGCC
TGCCGGCCCAGTATCAGCCCGTCATACTTGAAGCTAGACAGGCTTATCTTGGACAAGAAGAAGATCGCTT
GGCCTCGCGCGCAGATCAGTTGGAAGAATTTGTCCACTACGTGAAAGGCGAGATCACCAAGGTAGTCGGC
AAATAACCCTCGAGCCACCCATGACCAAAATCCCTTAACGTGAGTTACGCGTCGTTCCACTGAGCGTCAG
ACCCCGTAGAAAAGATCAAAGGATCTTCTTGAGATCCTTTTTTTCTGCGCGTAATCTGCTGCTTGCAAAC
AAAAAAACCACCGCTACCAGCGGTGGTTTGTTTGCCGGATCAAGAGCTACCAACTCTTTTTCCGAAGGTA
ACTGGCTTCAGCAGAGCGCAGATACCAAATACTGTTCTTCTAGTGTAGCCGTAGTTAGGCCACCACTTCA
AGAACTCTGTAGCACCGCCTACATACCTCGCTCTGCTAATCCTGTTACCAGTGGCTGCTGCCAGTGGCGA
TAAGTCGTGTCTTACCGGGTTGGACTCAAGACGATAGTTACCGGATAAGGCGCAGCGGTCGGGCTGAACG
GGGGGTTCGTGCACACAGCCCAGCTTGGAGCGAACGACCTACACCGAACTGAGATACCTACAGCGTGAGC
TATGAGAAAGCGCCACGCTTCCCGAAGGGAGAAAGGCGGACAGGTATCCGGTAAGCGGCAGGGTCGGAAC
AGGAGAGCGCACGAGGGAGCTTCCAGGGGGAAACGCCTGGTATCTTTATAGTCCTGTCGGGTTTCGCCAC
CTCTGACTTGAGCGTCGATTTTTGTGATGCTCGTCAGGGGGGCGGAGCCTATGGAAAAACGCCAGCAACG
CGGCCTTTTTACGGTTCCTGGCCTTTTGCTGGCCTTTTGCTCACATGTT
