>Addgene plasmid #81903 | pDONR223_PIK3R3_WT | depositor partial sequence | sequence record 155222 | Insert sequence
ATGTACAATACGGTGTGGAGTATGGACCGCGATGACGCAGACTGGAGGGAGGTGATGATGCCCTATTCGA
CAGAACTGATATTTTATATTGAAATGGATCCTCCAGCTCTTCCACCAAAGCCACCTAAGCCAATGACTTC
AGCAGTTCCAAATGGAATGAAGGACAGTTCTGTTTCTCTTCAGGATGCAGAATGGTACTGGGGGGATATT
TCAAGGGAGGAGGTAAATGACAAATTGCGGGATATGCCAGATGGGACCTTCTTGGTCCGAGATGCCTCAA
CAAAAATGCAGGGAGATTATACTTTGACTTTGCGGAAGGGAGGCAATAATAAGTTAATAAAGATCTATCA
CCGGGATGGTAAATATGGCTTTTCTGATCCTCTGACATTTAATTCCGTGGTGGAGCTCATTAACCACTAT
CACCATGAATCTCTTGCTCAGTACAATCCCAAACTTGATGTGAAGCTGATGTACCCAGTGTCCAGATACC
AACAGGATCAGTTGGTAAAAGAAGATAATATTGATGCAGTAGGTAAAAAACTGCAAGAATACCACTCTCA
GTATCAGGAGAAGAGTAAAGAGTATGATAGGCTGTATGAAGAATATACTAGAACATCCCAGGAAATACAG
ATGAAGAGGACTGCAATAGAAGCTTTTAATGAAACAATTAAAATATTTGAAGAGCAGTGTCACACACAAG
AACAACATAGCAAAGAATATATTGAGCGATTTCGCAGAGAGGGGAATGAAAAGGAGATTGAACGAATTAT
GATGAATTATGATAAATTGAAATCACGTCTGGGTGAGATTCATGATAGCAAAATGCGTCTAGAGCAGGAT
TTGAAGAATCAAGCTTTGGACAACCGAGAAATAGATAAAAAAATGAATAGCATCAAACCTGACCTGATCC
AGCTGCGAAAGATCCGAGATCAACACCTTGTATGGCTCAATCACAAAGGAGTGAGACAGAAACGCCTGAA
TGTCTGGCTGGGAATTAAGAATGAGGATGCTGCTGAGAACTATTTTATCAATGAGGAAGATGAAAACCTG
CCCCATTATGATGAGAAAACCTGGTTTGTTGAGGATATCAATCGAGTACAAGCAGAGGACTTGCTTTATG
GGAAACCTGATGGTGCATTCTTAATTCGTGAGAGTAGCAAGAAAGGATGCTATGCTTGCTCTGTGGTGGC
CGATGGGGAAGTGAAGCACTGTGTGATCTACAGCACTGCTCGGGGCTATGGCTTTGCAGAGCCCTACAAC
CTGTACAGCTCTCTGAAGGAGCTAGTGCTCCATTACCAGCAGACATCCTTGGTTCAGCACAACGACTCCC
TCAACGTCAGGCTTGCCTACCCTGTTCATGCACAGATGCCCTCGCTTTGCAGA
